>Addgene plasmid #198807 | pJL046 | addgene full sequence | sequence record 390993 | Addgene NGS Result
AAGCTTGCTAGCCCATGATTACGCCAAGCTACGGGCGGAGTACTGTCCTCCGAGCGGAGTACTGTCCTCC
GAGCGGAGTACTGTCCTCCGAGCGGAGTACTGTCCTCCGAGCGGAGTACTGTCCTCCGAGCGGAGACTCC
CTAGCCCATGATTACGCCAAGCTACGGGCGGAGTACTGTCCTCCGAGCGGAGTACTGTCCTCCGAGCGGA
GTACTGTCCTCCGAGCGGAGTACTGTCCTCCGAGCGGAGTACTGTCCTCCGAGCGGAGACTCCCTAGCCC
ATGATTACGCCAAGCTACGGGCGGAGTACTGTCCTCCGAGCGGAGTACTGTCCTCCGAGCGGAGTACTGT
CCTCCGAGCGGAGTACTGTCCTCCGAGCGGAGTACTGTCCTCCGAGCGGAGACTCCCTAGGGGCGGCCGC
ACTGACTGGGCCGGCCAAAAATGCATAAGGTTTTGCTGGCACTGTTCTTTATCTTTCTGGCACCAGCATC
CGCACTGGCAGTCTCCGAACCGGCCTGCAGGTCGATTTTTTGCAAATTACGAGCGTTGTAGGGGGCGGAG
CGATAGGTCCTATAGGTTTTGGTATATCATCATTCATTCATTCATTGGTACATTCATTTACCCACCTTCC
TCTTTCTGAGCTTCTCTGGAGTTCTGTGCTTCCTTTTTCCCTTATCTTTATACTGTAATTTTTAACTTTC
AGGCATTGATTGGCGCGCCTCTAGAGGATCCCCGGGATTGGCCAAAGGACCCAAAGGTATGTTTCGAATG
ATACTAACATAACATAGAACATTTTCAGGAGGACCCTTGGCTAGCGTCGACGGTACCGGTAAAAATGCAA
AGCCCAACTAGCAAATTGGTAGAATTCAGGTGCCTGATTGCGTTGGCAATATATTTGCACGCGCTGGAGC
AATCGATCCAGCACTGCCATTGTGTTCATGGTTACAGAAATAACACGGAGAGCGCCGAGCTGGTCTCCCA
CTACGAGTCGAGTCTTTCGCTCCCGGACATTTTGCCCATTCCCTCAAAGACGTACGACAAGAACCGGGCT
CCCAAGCTCCTCGGCCAGCCCACAGTAGTCTACTTCCATGTCACGGTCCTCTCCCTGGACTCCATTAACG
AGGAGTCTATGACCTATGTGACGGACATCTTCCTTGCACAAAGCTGGCGTGATCCTCGCCTGCGGTTGCC
TGAGAACATGAGTGAGCAGTATCGCATATTGGATGTCGACTGGTTGCACAGCATTTGGCGGCCCGATTGC
TTCTTTAAGAACGCCAAAAAGGTCACCTTCCATGAGATGAGCATTCCCAATCACTATCTCTGGCTGTACC
ACGACAAAACGCTGCTCTATATGTCCAAACTCACGTTGGTCCTGTCGTGCGCCATGAAGTTTGAGTCCTA
TCCGCATGACACGCAAATCTGCTCCATGATGATCGAGAGTTTATCCCATACGGTGGAAGATTTGGTTTTC
ATTTGGAACATGACCGACCCACTTGTGGTTAACACGGAGATTGAGTTGCCGCAGCTAGACATATCAAATA
ACTACACAACCGACTGTACTATAGAGTACTCAACAGGTAACTTCACCTGCCTGGCCATTGTGTTCAACCT
GCGCCGACGCCTGGGTTACCATTTGTTCCACACCTACATCCCCTCGGCTCTGATTGTGGTCATGTCTTGG
ATATCGTTTTGGATAAAACCAGAAGCGATACCCGCCCGTGTAACTCTGGGAGTGACCTCACTGCTAACCC
TGGCCACCCAGAATACCCAGTCGCAACAATCGCTGCCGCCGGTTTCGTATGTCAAGGCTATAGACGTCTG
GATGTCGTCCTGTTCGGTGTTTGTATTCCTTTCTCTGATGGAATTTGCAGTGGTCAACAATTTTATGGGA
CCGGTGGCCACAAAGGCAATGAAGGGGTATTCGGACGAGAACATCAGTGATCTGGACGACCTAAAGCATC
ATCGGGAATCGATTATTGAGCCCCAGTACGACACTTTCTGCCATGGCCATGCCACAGCCATTTATATAGA
CAAATTCTCGCGCTTTTTCTTCCCGTTTTCGTTCTTTATACTCAATATTGTCTATTGGACAACGTTCCTA
TGAGGTACCGTAGCTGTCTCATCCTACTTTCACCTAGTTAACTGCTTGTCTTAAAATCTATGCTTCTCTT
TAGTATCTAAAATTTTCCTAGAAGCTTACAAGTATATAAATGGTCTCTTCTCAATAAAGGTTGTATATTT
ATTCATCTTATTGAATCTGCCATTTCCTCGTTTTTGCGAGTTTATATACCTTCCAATTTTCTTTCTATTG
TATTTTCAACTTCTAATTTTAATTCAGGGAAACTGCTGTACCGGTAGAAAAAATGCTCGAGAGTAAAGGA
GAAGAACTTTTCACTGGAGTTGTCCCAATTCTTGTTGAATTAGATGGTGATGTTAATGGGCACAAATTTT
CTGTCAGTGGAGAGGGTGAAGGTGATGCAACATACGGAAAACTTACCCTTAAATTTATTTGCACTACTGG
AAAACTACCTGTTCCATGGGTAAGTTTAAACATATATATACTAACTAACCCTGATTATTTAAATTTTCAG
CCAACACTTGTCACTACTTTCTGTTATGGTGTTCAATGCTTCTCGAGATACCCAGATCATATGAAACGGC
ATGACTTTTTCAAGAGTGCCATGCCCGAAGGTTATGTACAGGAAAGAACTATATTTTTCAAAGATGACGG
GAACTACAAGACACGTAAGTTTAAACAGTTCGGTACTAACTAACCATACATATTTAAATTTTCAGGTGCT
GAAGTCAAGTTTGAAGGTGATACCCTTGTTAATAGAATCGAGTTAAAAGGTATTGATTTTAAAGAAGATG
GAAACATTCTTGGACACAAATTGGAATACAACTATAACTCACACAATGTATACATCATGGCAGACAAACA
AAAGAATGGAATCAAAGTTGTAAGTTTAAACATGATTTTACTAACTAACTAATCTGATTTAAATTTTCAG
AACTTCAAAATTAGACACAACATTGAAGATGGAAGCGTTCAACTAGCAGACCATTATCAACAAAATACTC
CAATTGGCGATGGCCCTGTCCTTTTACCAGACAACCATTACCTGTCCACACAATCTGCCCTTTCGAAAGA
TCCCAACGAAAAGAGAGACCACATGGTCCTTCTTGAGTTTGTAACAGCTGCTGGGATTACACATGGCATG
GATGAACTATACAAATAGGAATTCGCTAGCCGGCCATACAAGTAATCCGGATGATCGACGCCAACGTCGT
TGAATTTTCAAATTTTAAATACTGAATATTTGTTTTTTTTCCTATTATTTATTTATTCTCTTTGTGTTTT
TTTTCTTGCTTTCTAAAAAATTAATTCAATCCAAATCTAAACATTTTTTTTTCTCTTTCCGTCTCCCAAT
TCGTATTCCGCTCCTCTCATCTGAACACAATGTGCAAGTTTATTTATCTTCTCGCTTTCATTTCATTAGG
ACGTGGGGGGAATTGGTGGAAGGGGGAAACACACAAAAGGATGATGGAAATGAAATAAGGACACACAATA
TGCAACAACATTCAATTCAGAAATATGGAGGAAGGTTTAAAAGAAAACATAAAAATATATAGAGGAGGAA
GGAAAACTAGTAAAAAATAAGCAAAGAAATTAGGCGAACGATGAGAATTGTCCTCGCTTGGGCCCAAAAG
GCCTTTTTTTTTTGGCGCCGACGTCAGGTGGCACTTTTCGGGGAAATGTGCGCGGAACCCCTATTTGTTT
ATTTTTCTAAATACATTCAAATATGTATCCGCTCATGAGACAATAACCCTGATAAATGCTTCAATAATAT
TGAAAAAGGAAGAGTATGAGTATTCAACATTTCCGTGTCGCCCTTATTCCCTTTTTTGCGGCATTTTGCC
TTCCTGTTTTTGCTCACCCAGAAACGCTGGTGAAAGTAAAAGATGCTGAAGATCAGTTGGGTGCACGAGT
GGGTTACATCGAACTGGATCTCAACAGCGGTAAGATCCTTGAGAGTTTTCGCCCCGAAGAACGTTTTCCA
ATGATGAGCACTTTTAAAGTTCTGCTATGTGGCGCGGTATTATCCCGTATTGACGCCGGGCAAGAGCAAC
TCGGTCGCCGCATACACTATTCTCAGAATGACTTGGTTGAGTACTCACCAGTCACAGAAAAGCATCTTAC
GGATGGCATGACAGTAAGAGAATTATGCAGTGCTGCCATAACCATGAGTGATAACACTGCGGCCAACTTA
CTTCTGACAACGATCGGAGGACCGAAGGAGCTAACCGCTTTTTTGCACAACATGGGGGATCATGTAACTC
GCCTTGATCGTTGGGAACCGGAGCTGAATGAAGCCATACCAAACGACGAGCGTGACACCACGATGCCTGT
AGCAATGGCAACAACGTTGCGCAAACTATTAACTGGCGAACTACTTACTCTAGCTTCCCGGCAACAATTA
ATAGACTGGATGGAGGCGGATAAAGTTGCAGGACCACTTCTGCGCTCGGCCCTTCCGGCTGGCTGGTTTA
TTGCTGATAAATCTGGAGCCGGTGAGCGTGGGTCTCGCGGTATCATTGCAGCACTGGGGCCAGATGGTAA
GCCCTCCCGTATCGTAGTTATCTACACGACGGGGAGTCAGGCAACTATGGATGAACGAAATAGACAGATC
GCTGAGATAGGTGCCTCACTGATTAAGCATTGGTAACTGTCAGACCAAGTTTACTCATATATACTTTAGA
TTGATTTAAAACTTCATTTTTAATTTAAAAGGATCTAGGTGAAGATCCTTTTTGATAATCTCATGACCAA
AATCCCTTAACGTGAGTTTTCGTTCCACTGAGCGTCAGACCCCGTAGAAAAGATCAAAGGATCTTCTTGA
GATCCTTTTTTTCTGCGCGTAATCTGCTGCTTGCAAACAAAAAAACCACCGCTACCAGCGGTGGTTTGTT
TGCCGGATCAAGAGCTACCAACTCTTTTTCCGAAGGTAACTGGCTTCAGCAGAGCGCAGATACCAAATAC
TGTTCTTCTAGTGTAGCCGTAGTTAGGCCACCACTTCAAGAACTCTGTAGCACCGCCTACATACCTCGCT
CTGCTAATCCTGTTACCAGTGGCTGCTGCCAGTGGCGATAAGTCGTGTCTTACCGGGTTGGACTCAAGAC
GATAGTTACCGGATAAGGCGCAGCGGTCGGGCTGAACGGGGGGTTCGTGCACACAGCCCAGCTTGGAGCG
AACGACCTACACCGAACTGAGATACCTACAGCGTGAGCTATGAGAAAGCGCCACGCTTCCCGAAGGGAGA
AAGGCGGACAGGTATCCGGTAAGCGGCAGGGTCGGAACAGGAGAGCGCACGAGGGAGCTTCCAGGGGGAA
ACGCCTGGTATCTTTATAGTCCTGTCGGGTTTCGCCACCTCTGACTTGAGCGTCGATTTTTGTGATGCTC
GTCAGGGGGGCGGAGCCTATGGAAAAACGCCAGCAACGCGGCCTTTTTACGGTTCCTGGCCTTTTGCTGG
CCTTTTGCTCACATGTTCTTTCCTGCGTTATCCCCTGATTCTGTGGATAACCGTATTACCGCCTTTGAGT
GAGCTGATACCGCTCGCCGCAGCCGAACGACCGAGCGCAGCGAGTCAGTGAGCGAGGAAGCGGAAGAGCG
CCCAATACGCAAACCGCCTCTCCCCGCGCGTTGGCCGATTCATTAATGCAGCTGGCACGACAGGTTTCCC
GACTGGAAAGCGGGCAGTGAGCGCAACGCAATTAATGTGAGTTAGCTCACTCATTAGGCACCCCAGGCTT
TACACTTTATGCTTCCGGCTCGTATGTTGTGTGGAATTGTGAGCGGATAACAATTTCACACAGGAAACAG
CTATGACCATGATTACGCCAAGCTGTAAGTTTAAACATGATCTTACTAACTAACTATTCTCATTTAAATT
TTCAGAGCTTAAAAATGGCTGAAATCACTCACAACGATGGATACGCTAACAACTTGGAAATGAAAT
Features (pLannotate 1.2.2; 12 found; start..end, strand, type, name):
     36..130     +  protein_bind   5X UAS: five tandem copies of the "ScaI site" 17-mer CGGAGTACTGTCCTCCG, an upstream activating sequence (UAS) that efficiently binds yeast Gal4 (Webster et al., 1988; Pfeiffer et al., 2010) GAL4
    169..263     +  protein_bind   5X UAS: five tandem copies of the "ScaI site" 17-mer CGGAGTACTGTCCTCCG, an upstream activating sequence (UAS) that efficiently binds yeast Gal4 (Webster et al., 1988; Pfeiffer et al., 2010) GAL4
    302..396     +  protein_bind   5X UAS: five tandem copies of the "ScaI site" 17-mer CGGAGTACTGTCCTCCG, an upstream activating sequence (UAS) that efficiently binds yeast Gal4 (Webster et al., 1988; Pfeiffer et al., 2010) GAL4
    719..736     -  misc_feature   MCS (fragment): pUC18/19 multiple cloning site
   2372..3235    +  CDS            Q80R: Q80R is a fluorescent protein, derived from Aequorea victoria.
   3761..3865    +  promoter       AmpR promoter: bla
   3866..4726    +  CDS            AmpR: β-lactamase; bla; confers resistance to ampicillin, carbenicillin, and related antibiotics
   4897..5485    +  rep_origin     ori: high-copy-number ColE1/pMB1/pBR322/pUC origin of replication
   5668..5760    +  CDS            lacI (fragment): lac repressor; lacI; The lac repressor binds to the lac operator to inhibit transcription in E. coli. This inhibition can be relieved by adding lactose or isopropyl-β-D-thiogalactopyranoside (IPTG).
   5773..5794    +  protein_bind   CAP binding site: CAP binding activates transcription in the presence of cAMP. E. coli catabolite activator protein
   5809..5839    +  promoter       lac promoter: promoter for the E. coli lac operon
   5847..5863    +  protein_bind   lac operator: The lac repressor binds to the lac operator to inhibit transcription in E. coli. This inhibition can be relieved by adding lactose or isopropyl-β-D-thiogalactopyranoside (IPTG). lac repressor encoded by lacI
