[The description below was written by a language model from this plasmid's Addgene catalogue record and pLannotate feature annotations shown in this document.]
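Description:
pJL046 is a 6,016-nt worm expression plasmid built by Gibson cloning in the pPD117.01 backbone from the Fire Lab C. elegans vector kit. It is propagated in E. coli as a high-copy plasmid through a ColE1/pUC-type origin and selected with ampicillin via the bla (AmpR) gene and its own promoter. Remnants of the pUC-derived lac region (a lacI fragment, CAP binding site, lac promoter and operator, and a fragment of the multiple cloning site) are also annotated but have no stated role in the worm cassette.

The payload is a UAS effector cassette described as 15xUAS::HisCl1-SL2-GFP::let-858 3'UTR. Three tandem 5X UAS blocks at the start of the sequence supply fifteen Gal4 binding sites, so transcription depends on a Gal4-based driver such as cGAL supplied from a separate transgene, as in the bipartite cGAL-UAS system of the associated publication. Downstream lies the histamine-gated chloride channel HisCl1, followed by an SL2 trans-splicing element that lets a second cistron, GFP, be expressed from the same operon-like transcript, marking expressing cells without fusing the reporter to the channel. The let-858 3'UTR provides the 3' end processing signals. The automated feature table annotates only the UAS arrays and an Aequorea victoria-derived fluorescent protein CDS, presumably the GFP; the HisCl1 coding region, SL2 element, 3'UTR and any minimal promoter are not annotated, and the record does not state which basal promoter is used.

The construct is intended for in vivo neuronal silencing in C. elegans. Neurons defined by the driver line express HisCl1 and are inhibited when histamine is added, giving cell-type-specific, chemically inducible inhibition.
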