Addgene plasmid #198807: pJL046
Purpose: In vivo neuronal inhibition through histamine-gated chloride channel. Neurons expressing HisCl1 transgene are inhibited after addition of histamine.
Depositing lab: Paul Sternberg. Depositing organization: California Institute of Technology. Publication: A cGAL-UAS bipartite expression toolkit for Caenorhabditis elegans sensory neurons. Nava S, Palma W, Wan X, Oh JY, Gharib S, Wang H, Revanna JS, Tan M, Zhang M, Liu J, Chen CH, Lee JS, Perry B, Sternberg PW. Proc Natl Acad Sci U S A. 2023 Dec 19;120(51):e2221680120. doi: 10.1073/pnas.2221680120. Epub 2023 Dec 14. PubMed 38096407.
Backbone
  Vector backbone: pPD117.01
  Backbone manufacturer: Fire Lab C. elegans Vector Kit
  Vector type: Worm Expression
Growth in bacteria
  Bacterial resistance: Ampicillin, 100 μg/mL
  Growth temperature: 37°C
  Growth strain: DH5alpha
  Copy number: High Copy
Gene/Insert
  Gene/Insert name: 15xUAS::HisCl1-SL2-GFP::let-858 3'UTR
  Species: C. elegans (nematode)
  Insert size (bp): 2874
  Cloning method: Gibson Cloning
Terms and licenses: Academic/Nonprofit Terms; Industry Terms: Not Available to Industry
How to cite: pJL046 was a gift from Paul Sternberg (Addgene plasmid # 198807 ; http://n2t.net/addgene:198807 ; RRID:Addgene_198807)
